>Addgene plasmid #196873 | pCAG-Halo-Tag-128-425-Akap9 | addgene full sequence | sequence record 390445 | Addgene NGS Result
GATTCGACATTGATTATTGACTAGTTATTAATAGTAATCAATTACGGGGTCATTAGTTCATAGCCCATAT
ATGGAGTTCCGCGTTACATAACTTACGGTAAATGGCCCGCCTGGCTGACCGCCCAACGACCCCCGCCCAT
TGACGTCAATAATGACGTATGTTCCCATAGTAACGCCAATAGGGACTTTCCATTGACGTCAATGGGTGGA
GTATTTACGGTAAACTGCCCACTTGGCAGTACATCAAGTGTATCATATGCCAAGTACGCCCCCTATTGAC
GTCAATGACGGTAAATGGCCCGCCTGGCATTATGCCCAGTACATGACCTTATGGGACTTTCCTACTTGGC
AGTACATCTACGTATTAGTCATCGCTATTACCATGGTCGAGGTGAGCCCCACGTTCTGCTTCACTCTCCC
CATCTCCCCCCCCTCCCCACCCCCAATTTTGTATTTATTTATTTTTTAATTATTTTGTGCAGCGATGGGG
GCGGGGGGGGGGGGGGGGCGCGCGCCAGGCGGGGCGGGGCGGGGCGAGGGGCGGGGCGGGGCGAGGCGGA
GAGGTGCGGCGGCAGCCAATCAGAGCGGCGCGCTCCGAAAGTTTCCTTTTATGGCGAGGCGGCGGCGGCG
GCGGCCCTATAAAAAGCGAAGCGCGCGGCGGGCGGGAGTCGCTGCGCGCTGCCTTCGCCCCGTGCCCCGC
TCCGCCGCCGCCTCGCGCCGCCCGCCCCGGCTCTGACTGACCGCGTTACTCCCACAGGTGAGCGGGCGGG
ACGGCCCTTCTCCTCCGGGCTGTAATTAGCGCTTGGTTTAATGACGGCTTGTTTCTTTTCTGTGGCTGCG
TGAAAGCCTTGAGGGGCTCCGGGAGGGCCCTTTGTGCGGGGGGAGCGGCTCGGGGGGTGCGTGCGTGTGT
GTGTGCGTGGGGAGCGCCGCGTGCGGCTCCGCGCTGCCCGGCGGCTGTGAGCGCTGCGGGCGCGGCGCGG
GGCTTTGTGCGCTCCGCAGTGTGCGCGAGGGGAGCGCGGCCGGGGGCGGTGCCCCGCGGTGCGGGGGGGG
CTGCGAGGGGAACAAAGGCTGCGTGCGGGGTGTGTGCGTGGGGGGGTGAGCAGGGGGTGTGGGCGCGTCG
GTCGGGCTGCAACCCCCCCTGCACCCCCCTCCCCGAGTTGCTGAGCACGGCCCGGCTTCGGGTGCGGGGC
TCCGTACGGGGCGTGGCGCGGGGCTCGCCGTGCCGGGCGGGGGGTGGCGGCAGGTGGGGGTGCCGGGCGG
GGCGGGGCCGCCTCGGGCCGGGGAGGGCTCGGGGGAGGGGCGCGGCGGCCCCCGGAGCGCCGGCGGCTGT
CGAGGCGCGGCGAGCCGCAGCCATTGCCTTTTATGGTAATCGTGCGAGAGGGCGCAGGGACTTCCTTTGT
CCCAAATCTGTGCGGAGCCGAAATCTGGGAGGCGCCGCCGCACCCCCTCTAGCGGGCGCGGGGCGAAGCG
GTGCGGCGCCGGCAGGAAGGAAATGGGCGGGGAGGGCCTTCGTGCGTCGCCGCGCCGCCGTCCCCTTCTC
CCTCTCCAGCCTCGGGGCTGTCCGCGGGGGGACGGCTGCCTTCGGGGGGGACGGGGCAGGGCGGGGTTCG
GCTTCTGGCGTGTGACCGGCGGCTCTAGAGCCTCTGCTAACCATGTTCATGCCTTCTTCTTTTTCCTACA
GATCCTTAATTAATAATACGACTCACTATAGGGGGTCGACGACCTGCAGGCCACCATGGCAGAAATCGGT
ACTGGCTTTCCATTCGACCCCCATTATGTGGAAGTCCTGGGCGAGCGCATGCACTACGTCGATGTTGGTC
CGCGCGATGGCACCCCTGTGCTGTTCCTGCACGGTAACCCGACCTCCTCCTACGTGTGGCGCAACATCAT
CCCGCATGTTGCACCGACCCATCGCTGCATTGCTCCAGACCTGATCGGTATGGGCAAATCCGACAAACCA
GACCTGGGTTATTTCTTCGACGACCACGTCCGCTTCATGGATGCCTTCATCGAAGCCCTGGGTCTGGAAG
AGGTCGTCCTGGTCATTCACGACTGGGGCTCCGCTCTGGGTTTCCACTGGGCCAAGCGCAATCCAGAGCG
CGTCAAAGGTATTGCATTTATGGAGTTCATCCGCCCTATCCCGACCTGGGACGAATGGCCAGAATTTGCC
CGCGAGACCTTCCAGGCCTTCCGCACCACCGACGTCGGCCGCAAGCTGATCATCGATCAGAACGTTTTTA
TCGAGGGTACGCTGCCGATGGGTGTCGTCCGCCCGCTGACTGAAGTCGAGATGGACCATTACCGCGAGCC
GTTCCTGAATCCTGTTGACCGCGAGCCACTGTGGCGCTTCCCAAACGAGCTGCCAATCGCCGGTGAGCCA
GCGAACATCGTCGCGCTGGTCGAAGAATACATGGACTGGCTGCACCAGTCCCCTGTCCCGAAGCTGCTGT
TCTGGGGCACCCCAGGCGTTCTGATCCCACCGGCCGAAGCCGCTCGCCTGGCCAAAAGCCTGCCTAACTG
CAAGGCTGTGGACATCGGCCCGGGTCTGAATCTGCTGCAAGAAGACAACCCGGACCTGATCGGCAGCGAG
ATCGCGCGCTGGCTGTCGACGCTCGAGATTTCCGGCTCCGGAGGTGGTGGAGGTATGGGGGAAAACGAGT
TGGCTGAGAAGCAGCATGAGGTCGAAGAGTTGACTCAGGAGTTGGAAGAAATGAGGGCCAGCTTTGGGAC
GGAAGGGCTGAAGCAGTTACAAGAATTCGAAGCCGCCATTAAACAAAGAGATGGCATCATCACTCAGCTC
ACTGCTAACTTGCAGCAAGCCAGAAAAGAAAAGGATGACACAACGATAGAATTTTTAGAGTTGACAGAAC
AGAGTCAAAAGCTGCAGATTCAGTTCCAGCACTTACAGGCTAATGAAACCCTGCAAAACAGCACTCTTAG
TCGAACTGCAACAGATTTACTGCAGGCTAAACGACAGATCTTTACTCTGCAGCAACAGCTGCAAGATTAT
CAGAAAAAGGAGGAGGACGTCCAAGCACAAATTTCTTTTTTACAAGAGAAAATTAGAATGTTGGAAATGG
AAAAAGACAGAAAAGTGGAAAGCTTAAATACAAAAGAAATAGAGGAAAAGCAGGCAATCATTGAGGAGTT
GAATACAAGAGTAATAGAAGAAGAGAGAAAAACTGCTGAGCTAGAGAATAAAGTGACAACTGCTGATGAA
TTACTAGGACAGCTCCAAGGACAGGTTACAGAAAAGGATCAGGAGATCAAAAGCCTGAAACTAGAACTGG
TCAACTCTCAGCAGAACGAGCGGAAGTGTTCAGAGGAAATCAAAGAGCTAATGAGGACAGTTGAAGAACT
CCAGAAGAGAAATCTCAAGGACAGCCAGCTGGGGACCGGCACCGTGCGAAGGGTGGAACAAGAAACACAA
CGGAAACTAAGCCTTCTCCAGGCAGAGCTGGATGAGATGTATGGGAAGCAGATAGTGCAAATGAAACAAG
AATTAATGAAACAGCACATGTCTCAGATAGAGGAGCTTTGAGAGCTCGCTGATCAGCCTCGACTGTGCCT
TCTAGTTGCCAGCCATCTGTTGTTTGCCCCTCCCCCGTGCCTTCCTTGACCCTGGAAGGTGCCACTCCCA
CTGTCCTTTCCTAATAAAATGAGGAAATTGCATCGCATTGTCTGAGTAGGTGTCATTCTATTCTGGGGGG
TGGGGTGGGGCAGGACAGCAAGGGGGAGGATTGGGAAGACAATAGCAGGCATGCTGGGGATGCGGTGGGC
TCTATGGCTTCTGAGGCGGAAAGAACCAGCTGGGGCTCGAGATCCACTAGTTCTAGCCTCGAGGCTAGAG
CGGCCGCCACTGGCCGTCGTTTTACAACGTCGTGACTGGGAAAACCCTGGCGTTACCCAACTTAATCGCC
TTGCAGCACATCCCCCTTTCGCCAGCTGGCGTAATAGCGAAGAGGCCCGCACCGATCGCCCTTCCCAACA
GTTGCGCAGCCTGAATGGCGAATGGAAATTGTAAGCGTTAATATTTTGTTAAAATTCGCGTTAAATTTTT
GTTAAATCAGCTCATTTTTTAACCAATAGGCCGAAATCGGCAAAATCCCTTATAAATCAAAAGAATAGAC
CGAGATAGGGT
[37 nt withheld, positions 4142-4178]
AAAGAACGTGGACTCCAACGTCAAAGG
[49 nt withheld, positions 4206-4254]
T
[91 nt withheld, positions 4256-4346]
G
[124 nt withheld, positions 4348-4471]
CAGGTGGCACTTTTCGGGGAAATGTGCGCGGAACCCCTATTTGTTTATTTTTCTAAATACATTCAAATAT
GTATCCGCTCATGAGACAATAACCCTGATAAATGCTTCAATAATATTGAAAAAGGAAGAGTATGAGTATT
CAACATTTCCGTGTCGCCCTTATTCCCTTTTTTGCGGCATTTTGCCTTCCTGTTTTTGCTCACCCAGAAA
CGCTGGTGAAAGTAAAAGATGCTGAAGATCAGTTGGGTGCACGAGTGGGTTACATCGAACTGGATCTCAA
CAGCGGTAAGATCCTTGAGAGTTTTCGCCCCGAAGAACGTTTTCCAATGATGAGCACTTTTAAAGTTCTG
CTATGTGGCGCGGTATTATCCCGTATTGACGCCGGGCAAGAGCAACTCGGTCGCCGCATACACTATTCTC
AGAATGACTTGGTTGAGTACTCACCAGTCACAGAAAAGCATCTTACGGATGGCATGACAGTAAGAGAATT
ATGCAGTGCTGCCATAACCATGAGTGATAACACTGCGGCCAACTTACTTCTGACAACGATCGGAGGACCG
AAGGAGCTAACCGCTTTTTTGCACAACATGGGGGATCATGTAACTCGCCTTGATCGTTGGGAACCGGAGC
TGAATGAAGCCATACCAAACGACGAGCGTGACACCACGATGCCTGTAGCAATGGCAACAACGTTGCGCAA
ACTATTAACTGGCGAACTACTTACTCTAGCTTCCCGGCAACAATTAATAGACTGGATGGAGGCGGATAAA
GTTGCAGGACCACTTCTGCGCTCGGCCCTTCCGGCTGGCTGGTTTATTGCTGATAAATCTGGAGCCGGTG
AGCGTGGGTCTCGCGGTATCATTGCAGCACTGGGGCCAGATGGTAAGCCCTCCCGTATCGTAGTTATCTA
CACGACGGGGAGTCAGGCAACTATGGATGAACGAAATAGACAGATCGCTGAGATAGGTGCCTCACTGATT
AAGCATTGGTAACTGTCAGACCAAGTTTACTCATATATACTTTAGATTGATTTAAAACTTCATTTTTAAT
TTAAAAGGATCTAGGTGAAGATCCTTTTTGATAATCTCATGACCAAAATCCCTTAACGTGAGTTTTCGTT
CCACTGAGCGTCAGACCCCGTAGAAAAGATCAAAGGATCTTCTTGAGATCCTTTTTTTCTGCGCGTAATC
TGCTGCTTGCAAACAAAAAAACCACCGCTACCAGCGGTGGTTTGTTTGCCGGATCAAGAGCTACCAACTC
TTTTTCCGAAGGTAACTGGCTTCAGCAGAGCGCAGATACCAAATACTGTTCTTCTAGTGTAGCCGTAGTT
AGGCCACCACTTCAAGAACTCTGTAGCACCGCCTACATACCTCGCTCTGCTAATCCTGTTACCAGTGGCT
GCTGCCAGTGGCGATAAGTCGTGTCTTACCGGGTTGGACTCAAGACGATAGTTACCGGATAAGGCGCAGC
GGTCGGGCTGAACGGGGGGTTCGTGCACACAGCCCAGCTTGGAGCGAACGACCTACACCGAACTGAGATA
CCTACAGCGTGAGCTATGAGAAAGCGCCACGCTTCCCGAAGGGAGAAAGGCGGACAGGTATCCGGTAAGC
GGCAGGGTCGGAACAGGAGAGCGCACGAGGGAGCTTCCAGGGGGAAACGCCTGGTATCTTTATAGTCCTG
TCGGGTTTCGCCACCTCTGACTTGAGCGTCGATTTTTGTGATGCTCGTCAGGGGGGCGGAGCCTATGGAA
AAACGCCAGCAACGCGGCCTTTTTACGGTTCCTGGCCTTTTGCTGGCCTTTTGCTCACATGTTCTTTCCT
GCGTTATCCCCTGATTCTGTGGATAACCGTATTACCGCCTTTGAGTGAGCTGATACCGCTCGCCGCAGCC
GAACGACCGAGCGCAGCGAGTCAGTGAGCGAGGAAGCGGAAGAGCGCCCAATACGCAAACCGCCTCTCCC
CGCGCGTTGGCCGATTCATTAATGCAGCTGGCACGACAGGTTTCCCGACTGGAAAGCGGGCAGTGAGCGC
AACGCAATTAATGTGAGTTAGCTCACTCATTAGGCACCCCAGGCTTTACACTTTATGCTTCCGGCTCGTA
TGTTGTGTGGAATTGTGAGCGGATAACAATTTCACACAGGAAACAGCTATGACCATGAGGCGCGCCG
Features (pLannotate 1.2.2; 17 found; start..end, strand, type, name):
      6..385     +  enhancer       CMV enhancer: human cytomegalovirus immediate early enhancer
    387..664     +  promoter       chicken β-actin promoter: No description available
    665..1681    +  intron         chimeric intron: chimera between introns from chicken β-actin and rabbit β-globin
   1694..1712    +  promoter       T7 promoter: promoter for bacteriophage T7 RNA polymerase
   1736..2626    +  CDS            HaloTag®: modified bacterial dehalogenase that forms covalent bonds with chloroalkane derivatives
   2645..3538    +  CDS            Akap9 (fragment): AKAP9_MOUSE - Also known as Kiaa0803. Experimental evidence at protein level: Swiss-Prot protein existence level 1. Scaffolding protein that assembles several protein kinases and phosphatases on the centrosome and Golgi apparatus. Required to maintain the integrity of the Golgi apparatus. Required for microtubule nucleation at the cis-side of the Golgi apparatus. Required for association of the centrosomes with the poles of the bipolar mitotic spindle during metaphase. In complex with PDE4DIP isoform 2/MMG8/SMYLE, recruits CAMSAP2 to the Golgi apparatus and tethers non-centrosomal minus-end mi
   3563..3787    +  polyA_signal   bGH poly(A) signal: bovine growth hormone polyadenylation signal
   3791..3812    +  promoter       SV40 promoter (fragment): SV40 enhancer and early promoter
   3858..4012    +  CDS            lacZα (fragment): LacZα fragment of β-galactosidase; lacZ fragment
   4043..4471    -  rep_origin     f1 ori (sequence partly withheld): f1 bacteriophage origin of replication; arrow indicates direction of (+) strand synthesis
   4498..4602    +  promoter       AmpR promoter: bla
   4603..5463    +  CDS            AmpR: β-lactamase; bla; confers resistance to ampicillin, carbenicillin, and related antibiotics
   5634..6222    +  rep_origin     ori: high-copy-number ColE1/pMB1/pBR322/pUC origin of replication
   6405..6497    +  CDS            lacI (fragment): lac repressor; lacI; The lac repressor binds to the lac operator to inhibit transcription in E. coli. This inhibition can be relieved by adding lactose or isopropyl-β-D-thiogalactopyranoside (IPTG).
   6510..6531    +  protein_bind   CAP binding site: CAP binding activates transcription in the presence of cAMP. E. coli catabolite activator protein
   6546..6576    +  promoter       lac promoter: promoter for the E. coli lac operon
   6584..6600    +  protein_bind   lac operator: The lac repressor binds to the lac operator to inhibit transcription in E. coli. This inhibition can be relieved by adding lactose or isopropyl-β-D-thiogalactopyranoside (IPTG). lac repressor encoded by lacI
