[The description below was written by a language model from this plasmid's Addgene catalogue record and pLannotate feature annotations shown in this document.]
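Description:
pCAG-Halo-Tag-128-425-Akap9 is a mammalian expression plasmid built on the pCAG-lox backbone. It is propagated in E. coli as a high-copy plasmid through a ColE1/pUC-type origin and selected with ampicillin via the β-lactamase gene. An f1 phage origin is also present, along with leftover cloning-vector elements (lac promoter/operator, CAP binding site, and fragments of lacZα, lacI and the SV40 promoter) that have no evident role in the mammalian payload. Although the backbone name refers to lox, no lox sites were annotated in the feature table, and there is no mammalian selection marker, so the plasmid is suited to transient delivery.

The expression cassette is driven by the composite CAG promoter, made up of the CMV immediate-early enhancer, the chicken β-actin promoter and a chimeric β-actin/β-globin intron, which gives strong, broad expression in mammalian cells, including neurons. A short T7 promoter sits just upstream of the coding region. The open reading frame places HaloTag at the N-terminus, followed by residues 128–425 of A-kinase anchoring protein 9 (Akap9). The catalogue lists the fragment as rat, while the automated annotation matched it to the mouse protein by homology. Transcription terminates at a bovine growth hormone polyadenylation signal. HaloTag is a modified dehalogenase that covalently binds chloroalkane ligands, allowing the fusion to be labelled with fluorescent dyes.

Akap9 is a scaffold at the Golgi and centrosome that supports Golgi-associated microtubule nucleation. According to the record, overexpressing this fragment displaces endogenous Akap9 from the Golgi, acting as a dominant-negative tool. It was deposited with a study of microtubule nucleation and radial migration of projection neurons in the developing brain.
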