Addgene plasmid #196873: pCAG-Halo-Tag-128-425-Akap9
Purpose: Expression of fragment 128-425 from A-Kinase Anchoring Protein 9 (Akap9) fused to Halo-Tag. Used to displace endogenous Akap9 from Golgi
Depositing lab: Frank Bradke. Publication: Centrosomal microtubule nucleation regulates radial migration of projection neurons independently of polarization in the developing brain. Vinopal S, Dupraz S, Alfadil E, Pietralla T, Bendre S, Stiess M, Falk S, Camargo Ortega G, Maghelli N, Tolic IM, Smejkal J, Gotz M, Bradke F. Neuron. 2023 Apr 19;111(8):1241-1263.e16. doi: 10.1016/j.neuron.2023.01.020. Epub 2023 Feb 15. PubMed 36796357.
Backbone
  Vector backbone: pCAG-lox
  Backbone size w/o insert (bp): 4998
  Vector type: Mammalian Expression
Growth in bacteria
  Bacterial resistance: Ampicillin, 100 μg/mL
  Growth temperature: 37°C
  Growth strain: DH5alpha
  Copy number: High Copy
Gene/Insert
  Gene/Insert name: Halo-Tag-Akap9 (128-425)
  Species: R. norvegicus (rat)
  Insert size (bp): 1632
  Entrez Gene: Akap9 (a.k.a. CG-NAP, Gisp, Yotiao)
  Promoter: Quimeric CAG
  Cloning method: Gibson Cloning
  Sequencing primers: 5′ pCAG forward (5'-GCAACGTGCTGGTTATTGTG-3'); 3′ M13_ (-20) forward primer (5'-GTAAAACGACGGCCAGT-3')
Terms and licenses: Academic/Nonprofit Terms; Industry Terms: Not Available to Industry
How to cite: pCAG-Halo-Tag-128-425-Akap9 was a gift from Frank Bradke (Addgene plasmid # 196873 ; http://n2t.net/addgene:196873 ; RRID:Addgene_196873)
